>Addgene plasmid #230516 | AiP1171 - pAAV-AiE2034m-minBG-FlpO-WPRE-HGHpA | addgene full sequence | sequence record 461955 | Addgene NGS Result
CCTGCAGGCAGCTGCGCGCTCGCTCGCTCACTGAGGCCGCCCGGGCGTCGGGCGACCTTTGGTCGCCCGG
CCTCAGTGAGCGAGCGAGCGCGCAGAGAGGGAGTGGCCAACTCCATCACTAGGGGTTCCTGCGGCCGCAC
GCGTGGAGAGAACTATACCACTAATCCTTACTACCCCCCCCCCAATTAATGACACCCCATTCGAGCATCT
CCAATGAAAGGCGCATTATTAATATTCAAGGAAAAAAACCCTTGTAACCATTTTAGCAGATACAGCTAAC
AATGAACTAAATTTGCTTTGTGCAAGACAGAGAGTGAGCATCCCAAATTAGTTTATGTAAAAGCTGAAAT
CCTCCCCTGAAAGGTCTCAGTACCATCCTCAAAGAATATCCCGATCATCAGCAGTGCCGTCAAGATTCCC
GCCAACATTATCCCCTTTGTTGTCTGAAATGTAGAATCAAGCACATCTGGCAAATGTCCTGGAGCTCACA
AATCTCTCAAACGGCGTCTAATTCCCAGTGGTGAAAGAGAGCGCCACTGCCTAATCGTGCTTCTCTTCAA
AACAGCACTGACTTTCCTTCAATCAGAAACAATGGCTTTGCTTTCTTAAAAATATCACACGCCAGTGATT
ATTTGCAGAGAGGCCCATCTTAAGGAGCTCGGGCTGGGCATAAAAGTCAGGGCAGAGCCATCTATTGCTT
ACATTTGCTTCTGGCGTGGCCACCATGGCTCCTAAGAAGAAGAGGAAGGTGATGAGCCAGTTCGACATCC
TGTGCAAGACCCCCCCCAAGGTGCTGGTGCGGCAGTTCGTGGAGAGATTCGAGAGGCCCAGCGGCGAGAA
GATCGCCAGCTGTGCCGCCGAGCTGACCTACCTGTGCTGGATGATCACCCACAACGGCACCGCCATCAAG
AGGGCCACCTTCATGAGCTACAACACCATCATCAGCAACAGCCTGAGCTTCGACATCGTGAACAAGAGCC
TGCAGTTCAAGTACAAGACCCAGAAGGCCACCATCCTGGAGGCCAGCCTGAAGAAGCTGATCCCCGCCTG
GGAGTTCACCATCATCCCTTACAACGGCCAGAAGCACCAGAGCGACATCACCGACATCGTGTCCAGCCTG
CAGCTGCAGTTCGAGAGCAGCGAGGAGGCCGACAAGGGCAACAGCCACAGCAAGAAGATGCTGAAGGCCC
TGCTGTCCGAGGGCGAGAGCATCTGGGAGATCACCGAGAAGATCCTGAACAGCTTCGAGTACACCAGCAG
GTTCACCAAGACCAAGACCCTGTACCAGTTCCTGTTCCTGGCCACATTCATCAACTGCGGCAGGTTCAGC
GACATCAAGAACGTGGACCCCAAGAGCTTCAAGCTGGTGCAGAACAAGTACCTGGGCGTGATCATTCAGT
GCCTGGTGACCGAGACCAAGACAAGCGTGTCCAGGCACATCTACTTTTTCAGCGCCAGAGGCAGGATCGA
CCCCCTGGTGTACCTGGACGAGTTCCTGAGGAACAGCGAGCCCGTGCTGAAGAGAGTGAACAGGACCGGC
AACAGCAGCAGCAACAAGCAGGAGTACCAGCTGCTGAAGGACAACCTGGTGCGCAGCTACAACAAGGCCC
TGAAGAAGAACGCCCCCTACCCCATCTTCGCTATCAAGAACGGCCCTAAGAGCCACATCGGCAGGCACCT
GATGACCAGCTTTCTGAGCATGAAGGGCCTGACCGAGCTGACAAACGTGGTGGGCAACTGGAGCGACAAG
AGGGCCTCCGCCGTGGCCAGGACCACCTACACCCACCAGATCACCGCCATCCCCGACCACTACTTCGCCC
TGGTGTCCAGGTACTACGCCTACGACCCCATCAGCAAGGAGATGATCGCCCTGAAGGACGAGACCAACCC
CATCGAGGAGTGGCAGCACATCGAGCAGCTGAAGGGCAGCGCCGAGGGCAGCATCAGATACCCCGCCTGG
AACGGCATCATCAGCCAGGAGGTGCTGGACTACCTGAGCAGCTACATCAACAGGCGGATCTGAGAATTCG
ATATCAAGCTTATCGATAATCAACCTCTGGATTACAAAATTTGTGAAAGATTGACTGGTATTCTTAACTA
TGTTGCTCCTTTTACGCTATGTGGATACGCTGCTTTAATGCCTTTGTATCATGCTATTGCTTCCCGTATG
GCTTTCATTTTCTCCTCCTTGTATAAATCCTGGTTGCTGTCTCTTTATGAGGAGTTGTGGCCCGTTGTCA
GGCAACGTGGCGTGGTGTGCACTGTGTTTGCTGACGCAACCCCCACTGGTTGGGGCATTGCCACCACCTG
TCAGCTCCTTTCCGGGACTTTCGCTTTCCCCCTCCCTATTGCCACGGCGGAACTCATCGCCGCCTGCCTT
GCCCGCTGCTGGACAGGGGCTCGGCTGTTGGGCACTGACAATTCCGTGGTGTTGTCGGGGAAATCATCGT
CCTTTCCTTGGCTGCTCGCCTATGTTGCCACCTGGATTCTGCGCGGGACGTCCTTCTGCTACGTCCCTTC
GGCCCTCAATCCAGCGGACCTTCCTTCCCGCGGCCTGCTGCCGGCTCTGCGGCCTCTTCCGCGTCTTCGC
CTTCGCCCTCAGACGAGTCGGATCTCCCTTTGGGCCGCCTCCCCGCATCGATACCGAGCGCTGCTCGAGA
GATCTACGGGTGGCATCCCTGTGACCCCTCCCCAGTGCCTCTCCTGGCCCTGGAAGTTGCCACTCCAGTG
CCCACCAGCCTTGTCCTAATAAAATTAAGTTGCATCATTTTGTCTGACTAGGTGTCCTTCTATAATATTA
TGGGGTGGAGGGGGGTGGTATGGAGCAAGGGGCAAGTTGGGAAGACAACCTGTAGGGCCTGCGGGGTCTA
TTGGGAACCAAGCTGGAGTGCAGTGGCACAATCTTGGCTCACTGCAATCTCCGCCTCCTGGGTTCAAGCG
ATTCTCCTGCCTCAGCCTCCCGAGTTGTTGGGATTCCAGGCATGCATGACCAGGCTCAGCTAATTTTTGT
TTTTTTGGTAGAGACGGGGTTTCACCATATTGGCCAGGCTGGTCTCCAACTCCTAATCTCAGGTGATCTA
CCCACCTTGGCCTCCCAAATTGCTGGGATTACAGGCGTGAACCACTGCTCCCTTCCCTGTCCTTCTGATT
TTGTAGGTAACCACGTGCGGACCGAGCGGCCGCAGGAACCCCTAGTGATGGAGTTGGCCACTCCCTCTCT
GCGCGCTCGCTCGCTCACTGAGGCCGGGCGACCAAAGGTCGCCCGACGCCCGGGCTTTGCCCGGGCGGCC
TCAGTGAGCGAGCGAGCGCGCAGCTGCCTGCAGGGGCGCCTGATGCGGTATTTTCTCCTTACGCATCTGT
GCGGTATTTCACACCGCATA
[95 nt withheld, positions 3381-3475]
T
[46 nt withheld, positions 3477-3522]
C
[141 nt withheld, positions 3524-3664]
CCTTTGACGTTGGAGTCCACGTTCTTT
[37 nt withheld, positions 3692-3728]
ACTCTATCTCGGGCTATTCTTTTGATTTATAAGGGATTTTGCCGATTTCGGTCTATTGGTTAAAAAATGA
GCTGATTTAACAAAAATTTAACGCGAATTTTAACAAAATATTAACGTTTACAATTTTATGGTGCACTCTC
AGTACAATCTGCTCTGATGCCGCATAGTTAAGCCAGCCCCGACACCCGCCAACACCCGCTGACGCGCCCT
GACGGGCTTGTCTGCTCCCGGCATCCGCTTACAGACAAGCTGTGACCGTCTCCGGGAGCTGCATGTGTCA
GAGGTTTTCACCGTCATCACCGAAACGCGCGAGACGAAAGGGCCTCGTGATACGCCTATTTTTATAGGTT
AATGTCATGATAATAATGGTTTCTTAGACGTCAGGTGGCACTTTTCGGGGAAATGTGCGCGGAACCCCTA
TTTGTTTATTTTTCTAAATACATTCAAATATGTATCCGCTCATGAGACAATAACCCTGATAAATGCTTCA
ATAATATTGAAAAAGGAAGAGTATGAGTATTCAACATTTCCGTGTCGCCCTTATTCCCTTTTTTGCGGCA
TTTTGCCTTCCTGTTTTTGCTCACCCAGAAACGCTGGTGAAAGTAAAAGATGCTGAAGATCAGTTGGGTG
CACGAGTGGGTTACATCGAACTGGATCTCAACAGCGGTAAGATCCTTGAGAGTTTTCGCCCCGAAGAACG
TTTTCCAATGATGAGCACTTTTAAAGTTCTGCTATGTGGCGCGGTATTATCCCGTATTGACGCCGGGCAA
GAGCAACTCGGTCGCCGCATACACTATTCTCAGAATGACTTGGTTGAGTACTCACCAGTCACAGAAAAGC
ATCTTACGGATGGCATGACAGTAAGAGAATTATGCAGTGCTGCCATAACCATGAGTGATAACACTGCGGC
CAACTTACTTCTGACAACGATCGGAGGACCGAAGGAGCTAACCGCTTTTTTGCACAACATGGGGGATCAT
GTAACTCGCCTTGATCGTTGGGAACCGGAGCTGAATGAAGCCATACCAAACGACGAGCGTGACACCACGA
TGCCTGTAGCAATGGCAACAACGTTGCGCAAACTATTAACTGGCGAACTACTTACTCTAGCTTCCCGGCA
ACAATTAATAGACTGGATGGAGGCGGATAAAGTTGCAGGACCACTTCTGCGCTCGGCCCTTCCGGCTGGC
TGGTTTATTGCTGATAAATCTGGAGCCGGTGAGCGTGGGTCTCGCGGTATCATTGCAGCACTGGGGCCAG
ATGGTAAGCCCTCCCGTATCGTAGTTATCTACACGACGGGGAGTCAGGCAACTATGGATGAACGAAATAG
ACAGATCGCTGAGATAGGTGCCTCACTGATTAAGCATTGGTAACTGTCAGACCAAGTTTACTCATATATA
CTTTAGATTGATTTAAAACTTCATTTTTAATTTAAAAGGATCTAGGTGAAGATCCTTTTTGATAATCTCA
TGACCAAAATCCCTTAACGTGAGTTTTCGTTCCACTGAGCGTCAGACCCCGTAGAAAAGATCAAAGGATC
TTCTTGAGATCCTTTTTTTCTGCGCGTAATCTGCTGCTTGCAAACAAAAAAACCACCGCTACCAGCGGTG
GTTTGTTTGCCGGATCAAGAGCTACCAACTCTTTTTCCGAAGGTAACTGGCTTCAGCAGAGCGCAGATAC
CAAATACTGTTCTTCTAGTGTAGCCGTAGTTAGGCCACCACTTCAAGAACTCTGTAGCACCGCCTACATA
CCTCGCTCTGCTAATCCTGTTACCAGTGGCTGCTGCCAGTGGCGATAAGTCGTGTCTTACCGGGTTGGAC
TCAAGACGATAGTTACCGGATAAGGCGCAGCGGTCGGGCTGAACGGGGGGTTCGTGCACACAGCCCAGCT
TGGAGCGAACGACCTACACCGAACTGAGATACCTACAGCGTGAGCTATGAGAAAGCGCCACGCTTCCCGA
AGGGAGAAAGGCGGACAGGTATCCGGTAAGCGGCAGGGTCGGAACAGGAGAGCGCACGAGGGAGCTTCCA
GGGGGAAACGCCTGGTATCTTTATAGTCCTGTCGGGTTTCGCCACCTCTGACTTGAGCGTCGATTTTTGT
GATGCTCGTCAGGGGGGCGGAGCCTATGGAAAAACGCCAGCAACGCGGCCTTTTTACGGTTCCTGGCCTT
TTGCTGGCCTTTTGCTCACATGT
Features (pLannotate 1.2.2; 14 found; start..end, strand, type, name):
     12..39      +  repeat_region  AAV2 ITR (fragment): inverted terminal repeat of adeno-associated virus serotype 2 inverted
     68..95      +  repeat_region  AAV2 ITR (fragment): inverted terminal repeat of adeno-associated virus serotype 2 inverted
    725..2023    +  CDS            FLPo: nuclear-targeted site-specific recombinase FLPo is a mouse codon-optimized fusion between the SV40 nuclear localization signal and a thermostable version of the Saccharomyces cerevisiae site-specific recombinase FLP. Recombination occurs at FRT sequences.
   2024..2048    +  misc_feature   MCS (fragment): pBluescript multiple cloning site
   2048..2636    +  misc_feature   WPRE: woodchuck hepatitis virus posttranscriptional regulatory element
   2668..3144    +  polyA_signal   hGH poly(A) signal: human growth hormone polyadenylation signal
   3184..3324    +  repeat_region  AAV2 ITR: inverted terminal repeat of adeno-associated virus serotype 2 inverted
   3329..3380    -  misc_feature   bom (fragment): basis of mobility region from pBR322
   3399..3854    +  rep_origin     f1 ori (sequence partly withheld): f1 bacteriophage origin of replication; arrow indicates direction of (+) strand synthesis
   3855..3904    -  misc_feature   bom (fragment): basis of mobility region from pBR322
   4006..4041    -  CDS            rop (fragment): Rop protein, which maintains plasmids at low copy number; rop
   4136..4240    +  promoter       AmpR promoter: bla
   4241..5101    +  CDS            AmpR: β-lactamase; bla; confers resistance to ampicillin, carbenicillin, and related antibiotics
   5272..5860    +  rep_origin     ori: high-copy-number ColE1/pMB1/pBR322/pUC origin of replication
