[The description below was written by a language model from this plasmid's Addgene catalogue record and pLannotate feature annotations shown in this document.]
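Description:
AiP1171 - pAAV-AiE2034m-minBG-FlpO-WPRE-HGHpA is an AAV transfer plasmid of about 5.9 kb built on a pAAV2 backbone and intended for packaging into recombinant adeno-associated virus for delivery to brain cells. In bacteria it is maintained by a high-copy ColE1/pUC-type origin and selected with ampicillin through the bla (AmpR) gene and its own promoter. An f1 phage origin and small remnants of pBR322 bom and rop sequences also sit in the backbone. The expression cassette is flanked by AAV2 inverted terminal repeats, which provide the signals for genome replication and encapsidation. The 3′ ITR is annotated in full, while the 5′ ITR is detected only as two short fragments, which may reflect how the repeat was read or annotated rather than its true state.

The payload is FlpO, a mouse codon-optimized, thermostable Flp recombinase fused to an SV40 nuclear localization signal, which recombines FRT sites. According to the catalogue record, it is driven by the minBG minimal promoter. By name this is a minimal beta-globin promoter, and such a promoter has little activity on its own, so it depends on the upstream AiE2034m enhancer to supply cell-type specificity. Neither the enhancer nor the minimal promoter appears in the automated feature table, though the unannotated stretch between the 5′ ITR and the FlpO coding sequence is where they would be expected. Downstream, a WPRE enhances transcript stability and expression, and a human growth hormone polyadenylation signal terminates the message.

The construct belongs to a suite of enhancer AAVs for genetic access to cortical cell types. The record does not specify which brain cell population AiE2034m targets. The vector would typically be paired with Flp-dependent reporter or effector alleles or viruses to restrict their expression to enhancer-defined cells.
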