Addgene plasmid #230516: AiP1171 - pAAV-AiE2034m-minBG-FlpO-WPRE-HGHpA
Purpose: AiE2034m is an enhancer sequence, designed to drive AAV-mediated transgene expression in specific populations of brain cells
Depositing lab: Allen Institute for Brain Science & Bosiljka Tasic. Depositing organization: Allen Institute. Publication: A suite of enhancer AAVs and transgenic mouse lines for genetic access to cortical cell types. Ben-Simon Y, Hooper M, Narayan S, Daigle TL, Dwivedi D, Way SW, Oster A, Stafford DA, Mich JK, Taormina MJ, Martinez RA, Opitz-Araya X, Roth JR, Alexander JR, Allen S, Amster A, Arbuckle J, Ayala A, Baker PM, Bakken TE, Barcelli T, Barta S, Bendrick J, Bertagnolli D, Bielstein C, Bishwakarma P, Bowlus J, Boyer G, Brouner K, Casian B, Casper T, Chakka AB, Chakrabarty R, Chance RK, Chavan S, Clark M, Colbert K, Collman F, Daniel S, Departee M, DiValentin P, Donadio N, Dotson N, Egdorf T, Fliss T, Gabitto M, Garcia J, Gary A, Gasperini M, Gloe J, Goldy J, Gore BB, Graybuck L, Greisman N, Haeseleer F, Halterman C, Haradon Z, Hastings SD, Helback O, Ho W, Hockemeyer D, Huang C, Huff S, Hunker A, Johansen N, Jones D, Juneau Z, Kalmbach B, Kannan M, Khem S, Kussick E, Kutsal R, Larsen R, Lee C, Lee AY, Leibly M, Lenz GH, Li S, Liang E, Lusk N, Madigan Z, Malloy J, Malone J, McCue R, Melchor J, Mollenkopf T, Moosman S, Morin E, Newman D, Ng L, Ngo K, Omstead V, Otto S, Oyama A, Pena N, Pham T, Phillips E, Pom CA, Potekhina L, Ransford S, Ray PL, Rette D, Reynoldson C, Rimorin C, Rocha D, Ruiz A, Sanchez REA, Sawyer L, Sedeno-Cortes A, Sevigny JP, Shapovalova N, Shepard N, Shulga L, Sigler AR, Siverts L, Soliman S, Somasundaram S, Staats B, Stewart K, Szelenyi E, Tieu M, Trader C, Tran A, van Velthoven CTJ, Walker M, Wang Y, Weed N, Wirthlin M, Wood T, Wynalda B, Yao Z, Zhou T, Ariza J, Dee N, Reding M, Ronellenfitch K, Mufti S, Sunkin SM, Smith KA, Esposito L, Waters J, Thyagarajan B, Yao S, Lein ES, Zeng H, Levi BP, Ngai J, Ting JT, Tasic B. Cell. 2025 May 16:S0092-8674(25)00513-6. doi: 10.1016/j.cell.2025.05.002. PubMed 40403729.
Backbone
  Vector backbone: pAAV2
  Vector type: AAV
Growth in bacteria
  Bacterial resistance: Ampicillin, 100 μg/mL
  Growth temperature: 37°C
  Growth strain: NEB Stable
  Copy number: High Copy
Gene/Insert
  Gene/Insert name: FlpO
  Species: Synthetic
  Promoter: minBG
  Cloning method: Restriction Enzyme; 5′ cloning site MluI (unknown if destroyed); 3′ cloning site AflII (unknown if destroyed)
Terms and licenses: Academic/Nonprofit Terms; Industry Terms: Not Available to Industry
How to cite: AiP1171 - pAAV-AiE2034m-minBG-FlpO-WPRE-HGHpA was a gift from Allen Institute for Brain Science & Bosiljka Tasic (Addgene plasmid # 230516 ; http://n2t.net/addgene:230516 ; RRID:Addgene_230516)
